>Addgene plasmid #201416 | Dcp1-EGFP | addgene full sequence | sequence record 394541 | Addgene NGS Result
AAGGCGCACTCCCGTTCTGGATAATGTTTTTTGCGCCGACATCATAACGGTTCTGGCAAATATTCTGAAA
TGAGCTGTTGACAATTAATCATCGGCTCGTATAATGTGTGGAATTGTGAGCGGATAACAATTTCACACAG
GAAACAGCCAGTCCGTTTAGGTGTTTTCACGAGCACTTCACCAACAAGGACCATAGATTATGAAAACTGA
AGAAGGTAAACTGGTAATCTGGATTAACGGCGATAAAGGCTATAACGGTCTCGCTGAAGTCGGTAAGAAA
TTCGAGAAAGATACCGGAATTAAAGTCACCGTTGAGCATCCGGATAAACTGGAAGAGAAATTCCCACAGG
TTGCGGCAACTGGCGATGGCCCTGACATTATCTTCTGGGCACACGACCGCTTTGGTGGCTACGCTCAATC
TGGCCTGTTGGCTGAAATCACCCCGGACAAAGCGTTCCAGGACAAGCTGTATCCGTTTACCTGGGATGCC
GTACGTTACAACGGCAAGCTGATTGCTTACCCGATCGCTGTTGAAGCGTTATCGCTGATTTATAACAAAG
ATCTGCTGCCGAACCCGCCAAAAACCTGGGAAGAGATCCCGGCGCTGGATAAAGAACTGAAAGCGAAAGG
TAAGAGCGCGCTGATGTTCAACCTGCAAGAACCGTACTTCACCTGGCCGCTGATTGCTGCTGACGGGGGT
TATGCGTTCAAGTATGAAAACGGCAAGTACGACATTAAAGACGTGGGCGTGGATAACGCTGGCGCGAAAG
CGGGTCTGACCTTCCTGGTTGACCTGATTAAAAACAAACACATGAATGCAGACACCGATTACTCCATCGC
AGAAGCTGCCTTTAATAAAGGCGAAACAGCGATGACCATCAACGGCCCGTGGGCATGGTCCAACATCGAC
ACCAGCAAAGTGAATTATGGTGTAACGGTACTGCCGACCTTCAAGGGTCAACCATCCAAACCGTTCGTTG
GCGTGCTGAGCGCAGGTATTAACGCCGCCAGTCCGAACAAAGAGCTGGCAAAAGAGTTCCTCGAAAACTA
TCTGCTGACTGATGAAGGTCTGGAAGCGGTTAATAAAGACAAACCGCTGGGTGCCGTAGCGCTGAAGTCT
TACGAGGAAGAGTTGGCGAAAGATCCACGTATTGCCGCCACCATGGAAAACGCCCAGAAAGGTGAAATCA
TGCCGAACATCCCGCAGATGTCCGCTTTCTGGTATGCCGTGCGTACTGCGGTGATCAACGCCGCCAGCGG
TCGTCAGACTGTCGATGAAGCCCTGAAAGACGCGCAGACTAATTCGAGCTCGAACAACAACAACAATAAC
AATAACAACAACCTCGGGATCGAGGGAAGGATTTCAGAATTTGAAAACCTGTATTTTCAGGGCCATATGA
CCGGAGCAGCAACTGCAGCAGAAAACTCTGCCACACAGTTAGAATTCTATAGAAAAGCTTTGAATTTCAA
CGTTATTGGGAGATACGATCCAAAAATAAAGCAACTACTTTTTCACACACCACATGCGTCACTGTATAAA
TGGGACTTCAAGAAGGACGAATGGAATAAACTAGAATATCAAGGTGTTTTGGCCATATATTTGAGAGACG
TCTCGCAAAATACAAATCTTCTACCCGTCTCCCCACAAGAAGTAGACATTTTTGATTCACAAAATGGTAG
TAATAACATTCAAGTAAACAATGGTTCTGACAATAGCAACAGGAATAGCAGTGGAAATGGGAACTCTTAT
AAAAGTAATGATTCGCTAACATATAATTGCGGCAAAACTTTAAGTGGAAAGGACATATACAATTATGGAT
TGATCATATTAAACCGAATTAATCCTGACAATTTTTCTATGGGCATCGTTCCCAATAGTGTCGTAAATAA
AAGAAAAGTATTTAATGCAGAAGAGGATACACTTAACCCACTAGAGTGCATGGGGGTAGAGGTGAAAGAT
GAATTGGTCATTATTAAGAACTTGAAGCATGAGGTCTATGGTATATGGATTCATACAGTCAGTGATAGAC
AAAATATCTACGAACTAATAAAATATCTTCTGGAAAATGAGCCAAAAGATTCTTTTGCTGGATCCGGGTC
TGGTTCAGGAATGGCCATGGTGAGCAAGGGCGAGGAGCTGTTCACCGGGGTGGTGCCCATCCTGGTCGAG
CTGGACGGCGACGTAAACGGCCACAAGTTCAGCGTGTCCGGCGAGGGCGAGGGCGATGCCACCTACGGCA
AGCTGACCCTGAAGTTCATCTGCACCACCGGCAAGCTGCCCGTGCCCTGGCCCACCCTCGTGACCACCTT
GACCTACGGCGTGCAGTGCTTCGCCCGCTACCCCGACCACATGAAGCAGCACGACTTCTTCAAGTCCGCC
ATGCCCGAAGGCTACGTCCAGGAGCGCACCATCTTCTTCAAGGACGACGGCAACTACAAGACCCGCGCCG
AGGTGAAGTTCGAGGGCGACACCCTGGTGAACCGCATCGAGCTGAAGGGCATCGACTTCAAGGAGGACGG
CAACATCCTGGGGCACAAGCTGGAGTACAACTACAACAGCCACAAGGTCTATATCACCGCCGACAAGCAG
AAGAACGGCATCAAGGTGAACTTCAAGACCCGCCACAACATCGAGGACGGCAGCGTGCAGCTCGCCGACC
ACTACCAGCAGAACACCCCCATCGGCGACGGCCCCGTGCTGCTGCCCGACAACCACTACCTGAGCACCCA
GTCCAAGCTGAGCAAAGACCCCAACGAGAAGCGCGATCACATGGTCCTGCTGGAGTTCGTGACCGCCGCC
GGGATCACTCTCGGCATGGACGAGCTGTACAAGGGAAGCGGCCGCGAAAACCTGTATTTTCAGGGCCATC
ATCATCATCATCACTGAAAGCTTGGCACTGGCCGTCGTTTTACAACGTCGTGACTGGGAAAACCCTGGCG
TTACCCAACTTAATCGCCTTGCAGCACATCCCCCTTTCGCCAGCTGGCGTAATAGCGAAGAGGCCCGCAC
CGATCGCCCTTCCCAACAGTTGCGCAGCCTGAATGGCGAATGGCAGCTTGGCTGTTTTGGCGGATGAGAT
AAGATTTTCAGCCTGATACAGATTAAATCAGAACGCAGAAGCGGTCTGATAAAACAGAATTTGCCTGGCG
GCAGTAGCGCGGTGGTCCCACCTGACCCCATGCCGAACTCAGAAGTGAAACGCCGTAGCGCCGATGGTAG
TGTGGGGTCTCCCCATGCGAGAGTAGGGAACTGCCAGGCATCAAATAAAACGAAAGGCTCAGTCGAAAGA
CTGGGCCTTTCGTTTTATCTGTTGTTTGTCGGTGAACGCTCTCCTGAGTAGGACAAATCCGCCGGGAGCG
GATTTGAACGTTGCGAAGCAACGGCCCGGAGGGTGGCGGGCAGGACGCCCGCCATAAACTGCCAGGCATC
AAATTAAGCAGAAGGCCATCCTGACGGATGGCCTTTTTGCGTTTCTACAAACTCTTTTGTTTATTTTTCT
AAATACATTCAAATATGTATCCGCTCATGAGACAATAACCCTGATAAATGCTTCAATAATATTGAAAAAG
GAAGAGTATGAGTATTCAACATTTCCGTGTCGCCCTTATTCCCTTTTTTGCGGCATTTTGCCTTCCTGTT
TTTGCTCACCCAGAAACGCTGGTGAAAGTAAAAGATGCTGAAGATCAGTTGGGTGCACGAGTGGGTTACA
TCGAACTGGATCTCAACAGCGGTAAGATCCTTGAGAGTTTTCGCCCCGAAGAACGTTTCCCAATGATGAG
CACTTTTAAAGTTCTGCTATGTGGCGCGGTATTATCCCGTGTTGACGCCGGGCAAGAGCAACTCGGTCGC
CGCATACACTATTCTCAGAATGACTTGGTTGAGTACTCACCAGTCACAGAAAAGCATCTTACGGATGGCA
TGACAGTAAGAGAATTATGCAGTGCTGCCATAACCATGAGTGATAACACTGCGGCCAACTTACTTCTGAC
AACGATCGGAGGACCGAAGGAGCTAACCGCTTTTTTGCACAACATGGGGGATCATGTAACTCGCCTTGAT
CGTTGGGAACCGGAGCTGAATGAAGCCATACCAAACGACGAGCGTGACACCACGATGCCTGTAGCAATGG
CAACAACGTTGCGCAAACTATTAACTGGCGAACTACTTACTCTAGCTTCCCGGCAACAATTAATAGACTG
GATGGAGGCGGATAAAGTTGCAGGACCACTTCTGCGCTCGGCCCTTCCGGCTGGCTGGTTTATTGCTGAT
AAATCTGGAGCCGGTGAGCGTGGGTCTCGCGGTATCATTGCAGCACTGGGGCCAGATGGTAAGCCCTCCC
GTATCGTAGTTATCTACACGACGGGGAGTCAGGCAACTATGGATGAACGAAATAGACAGATCGCTGAGAT
AGGTGCCTCACTGATTAAGCATTGGTAACTGTCAGACCAAGTTTACTCATATATACTTTAGATTGATT
[38 nt withheld, positions 4479-4516]
A
[37 nt withheld, positions 4518-4554]
ATTTTGTTAAAATTCGCGTTAAATTTTTGTTAAATCAGCTCATTTTTTAACCAATAGGCCGAAATCGGCA
AAATCCCTTATAAATCAAAAGAATAGCCCGAGATAGGGT
[37 nt withheld, positions 4664-4700]
AAAGAACGTGGACTCCAACGTCAAAGG
[141 nt withheld, positions 4728-4868]
G
[125 nt withheld, positions 4870-4994]
AAAGGATCTAGGTGAAGATCCTTTTTGATAATCTCATGACCAAAATCCCTTAACGTGAGTTTTCGTTCCA
CTGAGCGTCAGACCCCGTAGAAAAGATCAAAGGATCTTCTTGAGATCCTTTTTTTCTGCGCGTAATCTGC
TGCTTGCAAACAAAAAAACCACCGCTACCAGCGGTGGTTTGTTTGCCGGATCAAGAGCTACCAACTCTTT
TTCCGAAGGTAACTGGCTTCAGCAGAGCGCAGATACCAAATACTGTCCTTCTAGTGTAGCCGTAGTTAGG
CCACCACTTCAAGAACTCTGTAGCACCGCCTACATACCTCGCTCTGCTAATCCTGTTACCAGTGGCTGCT
GCCAGTGGCGATAAGTCGTGTCTTACCGGGTTGGACTCAAGACGATAGTTACCGGATAAGGCGCAGCGGT
CGGGCTGAACGGGGGGTTCGTGCACACAGCCCAGCTTGGAGCGAACGACCTACACCGAACTGAGATACCT
ACAGCGTGAGCTATGAGAAAGCGCCACGCTTCCCGAAGGGAGAAAGGCGGACAGGTATCCGGTAAGCGGC
AGGGTCGGAACAGGAGAGCGCACGAGGGAGCTTCCAGGGGGAAACGCCTGGTATCTTTATAGTCCTGTCG
GGTTTCGCCACCTCTGACTTGAGCGTCGATTTTTGTGATGCTCGTCAGGGGGGCGGAGCCTATGGAAAAA
CGCCAGCAACGCGGCCTTTTTACGGTTCCTGGCCTTTTGCTGGCCTTTTGCTCACATGTTCTTTCCTGCG
TTATCCCCTGATTCTGTGGATAACCGTATTACCGCCTTTGAGTGAGCTGATACCGCTCGCCGCAGCCGAA
CGACCGAGCGCAGCGAGTCAGTGAGCGAGGAAGCGGAAGAGCGCCTGATGCGGTATTTTCTCCTTACGCA
TCTGTGCGGTATTTCACACCGCATGTGGTGCACTCTCAGTACACCGCATGTGGTGCACTCTCAGTACAAT
CTGCTCTGATGCCGCATAGTTAAGCCAGTATACACTCCGCTATCGCTACGTGACTGGGTCATGGCTGCGC
CCCGACACCCGCCAACACCCGCTGACGCGCCCTGACGGGCTTGTCTGCTCCCGGCATCCGCTTACAGACA
AGCTGTGACCGTCTCCGGGAGCTGCATGTGTCAGAGGTTTTCACCGTCATCACCGAAACGCGCGAGGCAG
CTGCGGTAAAGCTCATCAGCGTGGTCGTGCAGCGATTCACAGATGTCTGCCTGTTCATCCGCGTCCAGCT
CGTTGAGTTTCTCCAGAAGCGTTAATGTCTGGCTTCTGATAAAGCGGGCCATGTTAAGGGCGGTTTTTTC
CTGTTTGGTCACTGATGCCTCCGTGTAAGGGGGATTTCTGTTCATGGGGGTAATGATACCGATGAAACGA
GAGAGGATGCTCACGATACGGGTTACTGATGATGAACATGCCCGGTTACTGGAACGTTGTGAGGGTAAAC
AACTGGCGGTATGGATGCGGCGGGACCAGAGAAAAATCACTCAGGGTCAATGCCAGCGCTTCGTTAATAC
AGATGTAGGTGTTCCACAGGGTAGCCAGCAGCATCCTGCGATGCAGATCCGGAACATAATGGTGCAGGGC
GCTGACTTCCGCGTTTCCAGACTTTACGAAACACGGAAACCGAAGACCATTCATGTTGTTGCTCAGGTCG
CAGACGTTTTGCAGCAGCAGTCGCTTCACGTTCGCTCGCGTATCGGTGATTCATTCTGCTAACCAGTAAG
GCAACCCCGCCAGCCTAGCCGGGTCCTCAACGACAGGAGCACGATCATGCGCACCCGTGGCCAGGACCCA
ACGCTGCCCGAAATTCCGACACCATCGAATGGTGCAAAACCTTTCGCGGTATGGCATGATAGCGCCCGGA
AGAGAGTCAATTCAGGGTGGTGAATGTGAAACCAGTAACGTTATACGATGTCGCAGAGTATGCCGGTGTC
TCTTATCAGACCGTTTCCCGCGTGGTGAACCAGGCCAGCCACGTTTCTGCGAAAACGCGGGAAAAAGTGG
AAGCGGCGATGGCGGAGCTGAATTACATTCCCAACCGCGTGGCACAACAACTGGCGGGCAAACAGTCGTT
GCTGATTGGCGTTGCCACCTCCAGTCTGGCCCTGCACGCGCCGTCGCAAATTGTCGCGGCGATTAAATCT
CGCGCCGATCAACTGGGTGCCAGCGTGGTGGTGTCGATGGTAGAACGAAGCGGCGTCGAAGCCTGTAAAG
CGGCGGTGCACAATCTTCTCGCGCAACGCGTCAGTGGGCTGATCATTAACTATCCGCTGGATGACCAGGA
TGCCATTGCTGTGGAAGCTGCCTGCACTAATGTTCCGGCGTTATTTCTTGATGTCTCTGACCAGACACCC
ATCAACAGTATTATTTTCTCCCATGAAGACGGTACGCGACTGGGCGTGGAGCATCTGGTCGCATTGGGTC
ACCAGCAAATCGCGCTGTTAGCGGGCCCATTAAGTTCTGTCTCGGCGCGTCTGCGTCTGGCTGGCTGGCA
TAAATATCTCACTCGCAATCAAATTCAGCCGATAGCGGAACGGGAAGGCGACTGGAGTGCCATGTCCGGT
TTTCAACAAACCATGCAAATGCTGAATGAGGGCATCGTTCCCACTGCGATGCTGGTTGCCAACGATCAGA
TGGCGCTGGGCGCAATGCGCGCCATTACCGAGTCCGGGCTGCGCGTTGGTGCGGATATCTCGGTAGTGGG
ATACGACGATACCGAAGACAGCTCATGTTATATCCCGCCGTTAACCACCATCAAACAGGATTTTCGCCTG
CTGGGGCAAACCAGCGTGGACCGCTTGCTGCAACTCTCTCAGGGCCAGGCGGTGAAGGGCAATCAGCTGT
TGCCCGTCTCACTGGTGAAAAGAAAAACCACCCTGGCGCCCAATACGCAAACCGCCTCTCCCCGCGCGTT
GGCCGATTCATTAATGCAGCTGGCACGACAGGTTTCCCGACTGGAAAGCGGGCAGTGAGCGCAACGCAAT
TAATGTAAGTTAGCTCACTCATTAGGCACAATTCTCATGTTTGACAGCTTATCATCGACTGCACGGTGCA
CCAATGCTTCTGGCGTCAGGCAGCCATCGGAAGCTGTGGTATGGCTGTGCAGGTCGTAAATCACTGCATA
ATTCGTGTCGCTC
Features (pLannotate 1.2.2; 24 found; start..end, strand, type, name):
     78..106     +  promoter       tac promoter: strong E. coli promoter; hybrid between the trp and lac UV5 promoters
    114..130     +  protein_bind   lac operator: The lac repressor binds to the lac operator to inhibit transcription in E. coli. This inhibition can be relieved by adding lactose or isopropyl-β-D-thiogalactopyranoside (IPTG). lac repressor encoded by lacI
    200..1300    +  CDS            MBP: maltose binding protein from E. coli; malE (mutated); This version of the gene does not encode a signal sequence, so MBP will remain in the cytosol.
   1373..1393    +  CDS            TEV site: tobacco etch virus (TEV) protease recognition and cleavage site
   1397..2089    +  CDS            DCP1: DCP1_YEAST - Experimental evidence at protein level: Swiss-Prot protein existence level 1. Component of the decapping complex necessary for the degradation of mRNAs, both in normal mRNA turnover and in nonsense- mediated mRNA decay. Removes the 7-methyl guanine cap structure from mRNA molecules, yielding a 5'-phosphorylated mRNA fragment and 7m-GDP. Decapping is the major pathway of mRNA degradation in yeast. It occurs through deadenylation, decapping and subsequent 5' to 3' exonucleolytic decay of the transcript body. DCP1 is activated by the DEAD-box helicase DHH1 and destabilizes the eIF-4F
   2117..2833    +  CDS            mEmerald: mEmerald is a basic (constitutively fluorescent) green fluorescent protein published in 1998, derived from Aequorea victoria. It is reported to be a very rapidly-maturing monomer with moderate acid sensitivity.
   2846..2866    +  CDS            TEV site: tobacco etch virus (TEV) protease recognition and cleavage site
   2867..2883    +  CDS            capTEV™ (fragment): composite tag for in vivo biotinylation, TEV protease cleavage, and 6xHis tagging
   2896..3050    +  CDS            lacZα (fragment): LacZα fragment of β-galactosidase; lacZ fragment
   3143..3258    +  ncRNA          5S rRNA: Accession: RF00001 - 5S ribosomal RNA
   3262..3348    +  terminator     rrnB T1 terminator: Escherichia coli rrnB; transcription terminator T1 from the E. coli rrnB gene
   3440..3467    +  terminator     rrnB T2 terminator: transcription terminator T2 from the E. coli rrnB gene
   3486..3577    +  promoter       AmpR promoter: bla
   3578..4438    +  CDS            AmpR: β-lactamase; bla; confers resistance to ampicillin, carbenicillin, and related antibiotics
   4480..4993    -  rep_origin     M13 ori (sequence partly withheld): M13 bacteriophage origin of replication; arrow indicates direction of (+) strand synthesis
   5104..5692    +  rep_origin     ori: high-copy-number ColE1/pMB1/pBR322/pUC origin of replication
   5878..5947    -  misc_feature   bom (fragment): basis of mobility region from pBR322
   5945..6043    -  misc_feature   bom (fragment): basis of mobility region from pBR322
   6145..6336    -  CDS            rop: Rop protein, which maintains plasmids at low copy number; rop
   6353..6733    +  CDS            YPB1_ECOLX: Protein predicted: Swiss-Prot protein existence level 4. From Escherichia coli.
   6832..6909    +  promoter       lacIq promoter: lacI (mutant); In the lacIq allele, a single base change in the promoter boosts expression of the lacI gene about 10-fold.
   6910..7992    +  CDS            lacI: lac repressor; lacI; The lac repressor binds to the lac operator to inhibit transcription in E. coli. This inhibition can be relieved by adding lactose or isopropyl-β-D-thiogalactopyranoside (IPTG).
   8005..8026    +  protein_bind   CAP binding site: CAP binding activates transcription in the presence of cAMP. E. coli catabolite activator protein
   8045..8062    +  promoter       tet promoter (fragment): E. coli promoter for tetracycline efflux protein gene
