[The description below was written by a language model from this plasmid's Addgene catalogue record and pLannotate feature annotations shown in this document.]
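Description:
Dcp1-EGFP is a bacterial expression plasmid for producing the budding yeast (S. cerevisiae) mRNA-decapping complex component Dcp1 as a fluorescent, affinity-tagged fusion protein in E. coli. It is built on the MTTH-EGFP backbone, and the sequenced record is about 8.2 kb. The plasmid carries a ColE1/pMB1-type origin along with the pBR322-derived bom region and rop gene, an M13 phage origin, and a β-lactamase gene for ampicillin selection. The catalogue lists it as high copy, although the annotated rop gene is normally associated with reduced copy number.

Expression is driven by the hybrid tac promoter with a downstream lac operator. The plasmid also supplies lac repressor from a lacIq-driven lacI gene, so transcription is held off until induced with IPTG. The open reading frame begins with a cytosolic (signal-sequence-free) maltose-binding protein, followed by a TEV protease site, the 693 bp DCP1 coding sequence cloned between retained NdeI and BamHI sites, a green fluorescent protein, a second TEV site and a C-terminal 6xHis tag. The automated annotation calls the fluorescent protein mEmerald, a close Aequorea GFP relative, whereas the catalogue describes it as EGFP. A residual lacZα fragment and the rrnB T1/T2 terminators lie downstream.

This layout allows purification through MBP and His tags, and TEV cleavage should then remove both tags to leave Dcp1 fused to the fluorescent protein. The associated publication concerns quantitative in vitro reconstitution of yeast RNA processing bodies, which suggests the labelled protein is intended for imaging and quantification in such assays.
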