Addgene plasmid #201416: Dcp1-EGFP
Purpose: Bacterial protein expression of Dcp1
Depositing lab: Michael Rosen. Depositing organization: University of Texas Southwestern Medical Center. Publication: Quantitative reconstitution of yeast RNA processing bodies. Currie SL, Xing W, Muhlrad D, Decker CJ, Parker R, Rosen MK. Proc Natl Acad Sci U S A. 2023 Apr 4;120(14):e2214064120. doi: 10.1073/pnas.2214064120. Epub 2023 Mar 27. PubMed 36972455.
Backbone
  Vector backbone: MTTH-EGFP
  Backbone size w/o insert (bp): 7400
  Vector type: Bacterial Expression
Growth in bacteria
  Bacterial resistance: Ampicillin, 100 μg/mL
  Growth temperature: 37°C
  Growth strain: DH5alpha
  Copy number: High Copy
Gene/Insert
  Gene/Insert name: Dcp1
  Species: S. cerevisiae (budding yeast)
  Insert size (bp): 693
  Entrez Gene: DCP1 (a.k.a. YOL149W, MRT2)
  Promoter: tac
  Tag / fusion protein: MBP, TEV (N terminal on backbone); EGFP, TEV, 6xHis (C terminal on backbone)
  Cloning method: Restriction Enzyme; 5′ cloning site NdeI (not destroyed); 3′ cloning site BamHI (not destroyed)
  Sequencing primers: 5′ GGTCGTCAGACTGTCGATGAAGCC; 3′ CAGGAAACAGCTATGACC
Resource information
  A portion of this plasmid was derived from a plasmid made by: gene insert was a gift from Roy Parker (University of Colorado Boulder)
Terms and licenses: Academic/Nonprofit Terms; Industry Terms: Not Available to Industry
How to cite: Dcp1-EGFP was a gift from Michael Rosen (Addgene plasmid # 201416 ; http://n2t.net/addgene:201416 ; RRID:Addgene_201416)
